Addgene plasmid #183456: pFUGW-shRIIα-RIIαWT-IRES-EGFP
Purpose: Replacement of endogenous rat PKA-RIIα subunits with wild-type RIIα
Depositing lab: Matthew Gold. Depositing organization: University College London. Publication: AKAP79 enables calcineurin to directly suppress protein kinase A activity. Church TW, Tewatia P, Hannan S, Antunes J, Eriksson O, Smart TG, Hellgren Kotaleski J, Gold MG. Elife. 2021 Oct 6;10. pii: 68164. doi: 10.7554/eLife.68164. PubMed 34612814.
Backbone
  Vector backbone: pFUGW-H1 empty vector
  Backbone manufacturer: pFUGW-H1 empty vector was a gift from Sally Temple (Addgene plasmid # 25870 ; http://n2t.net/addgene:25870 ; RRID:Addgene_25870)
  Backbone size w/o insert (bp): 10130
  Vector type: Lentiviral
  Selectable markers: Zeocin ; GFP
Growth in bacteria
  Bacterial resistance: Ampicillin, 100 μg/mL
  Growth temperature: 37°C
  Growth strain: NEB Stable
  Copy number: High Copy
Gene/Insert
  Gene/Insert name: sgRNA and Prkar2a (alt name: cAMP-dependent protein kinase type II-alpha regulatory subunit)
  gRNA/shRNA sequence: GCCAGGAATCAGACTCGTTCA
  Species: R. norvegicus (rat)
  Mutation: shRNA-resistant mutations: C135>G, G138>A, A141>G.
  Entrez Gene: Prkar2a
  Promoter: shRNA: H1 / gene: ubiquitin
  Cloning method: Restriction Enzyme; 5′ cloning site GOI: AgeI (not destroyed); 3′ cloning site GOI: NheI (not destroyed)
  Sequencing primers: 5′ shRNA (H1) - 5'tcgctatgtgttctgggaaa; Prkar2a_bp500_F - 5'GAGATGATGGAGACAACTTTTATGTC; Prkar2a_bp1000_F - 5'GGAGAACTTGCCCTGGTGACCA; 3′ 5'GTTCAGGGGGAGGTGT
Resource information
  A portion of this plasmid was derived from a plasmid made by: We amplified the RIIα coding sequence from a rat hippocampal cDNA library.
Terms and licenses: Academic/Nonprofit Terms; Industry Terms: Not Available to Industry
Depositor comments: Zeo marker is outside the LTRs and will not be packaged into virus.
How to cite: pFUGW-shRIIα-RIIαWT-IRES-EGFP was a gift from Matthew Gold (Addgene plasmid # 183456 ; http://n2t.net/addgene:183456 ; RRID:Addgene_183456)
