[The description below was written by a language model from this plasmid's Addgene catalogue record and pLannotate feature annotations shown in this document.]
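Description:
pFUGW-shRIIα-RIIαWT-IRES-EGFP is an HIV-1-based lentiviral transfer plasmid built on the pFUGW-H1 backbone and designed for knockdown-and-replacement of the rat PKA type II-alpha regulatory subunit (Prkar2a). It is maintained in E. coli through a high-copy ColE1/pUC origin with ampicillin resistance, and also carries an f1 origin. The viral genome is transcribed from a CMV enhancer/promoter fused to a truncated 5′ LTR and includes the Ψ packaging signal, a gag fragment, the RRE and cPPT/CTS, a WPRE and a truncated 3′ LTR followed by a bGH polyadenylation signal. An SV40/EM7-driven bleomycin/Zeocin resistance cassette is present, but the depositor notes that it lies outside the LTRs and is therefore not packaged into virus. EGFP is thus the practical marker of transduced cells.

Two expression units sit between the LTRs. A human H1 RNA polymerase III promoter drives an shRNA targeting endogenous rat RIIα. The catalogue's insert name says "sgRNA", but the promoter field, plasmid name and purpose all indicate an shRNA. The hairpin itself is not annotated in the feature table. In the same orientation within the provirus, a human ubiquitin C promoter drives the wild-type rat RIIα coding sequence, amplified from a hippocampal cDNA library and cloned between AgeI and NheI. It carries three shRNA-resistance base substitutions so that the replacement transcript escapes knockdown. An EMCV IRES downstream allows EGFP to be translated from the same mRNA, with the WPRE enhancing expression. The construct replaces endogenous RIIα with wild-type protein in rat cells, and its name suggests it serves as the wild-type version in a replacement series used to study PKA regulation.
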