Features (pLannotate 1.2.2; 33 found; start..end, strand, type, name):
     19..1221    -  CDS            Prkar2a (sequence withheld): KAP2_RAT - Experimental evidence at protein level: Swiss-Prot protein existence level 1. Regulatory subunit of the cAMP-dependent protein kinases involved in cAMP signaling in cells. Type II regulatory chains mediate membrane association by binding to anchoring proteins, including the MAP2 kinase. From Rattus norvegicus (Rat).
   1262..1661    -  promoter       UbC promoter: human ubiquitin C promoter
   1690..1904    +  promoter       H1 promoter: human H1 RNA promoter
   2052..2169    -  misc_feature   cPPT/CTS: central polypurine tract and central termination sequence of HIV-1
   2219..2319    -  CDS            Rev (fragment): human immunodeficiency virus 1 (HIV-1) Rev protein; rev; enhances nuclear export of unspliced and incompletely spliced viral mRNAs
   2696..2929    -  misc_feature   RRE: The Rev response element (RRE) of HIV-1 allows for Rev-dependent mRNA export from the nucleus to the cytoplasm.
   3075..3438    -  CDS            HIV-1 gag (fragment): gag protein from human immunodeficiency virus 1; gag
   3422..3547    -  misc_feature   HIV-1 Ψ: packaging signal of human immunodeficiency virus type 1
   3594..3774    -  LTR            5' LTR (truncated): truncated 5' long terminal repeat (LTR) from HIV-1
   3792..3991    -  promoter       CMV promoter: human cytomegalovirus (CMV) immediate early promoter
   3992..4371    -  enhancer       CMV enhancer: human cytomegalovirus immediate early enhancer
   4526..4578    +  misc_feature   bom (fragment): basis of mobility region from pBR322
   4637..4741    +  promoter       AmpR promoter: bla
   4742..5602    +  CDS            AmpR: β-lactamase; bla; confers resistance to ampicillin, carbenicillin, and related antibiotics
   5773..6361    +  rep_origin     ori: high-copy-number ColE1/pMB1/pBR322/pUC origin of replication
   6544..6636    +  CDS            lacI (fragment): lac repressor; lacI; The lac repressor binds to the lac operator to inhibit transcription in E. coli. This inhibition can be relieved by adding lactose or isopropyl-β-D-thiogalactopyranoside (IPTG).
   6649..6670    +  protein_bind   CAP binding site: CAP binding activates transcription in the presence of cAMP. E. coli catabolite activator protein
   6685..6715    +  promoter       lac promoter: promoter for the E. coli lac operon
   6719..6741    +  protein_bind   lac operator (fragment): The lac repressor binds to the lac operator to inhibit transcription in E. coli. This inhibition can be relieved by adding lactose or isopropyl-β-D-thiogalactopyranoside (IPTG). lac repressor encoded by lacI
   6812..6933    -  polyA_signal   SV40 poly(A) signal: SV40 polyadenylation signal
   6928..7053    -  CDS            ble (fragment): BLE_KLEPN - Experimental evidence at protein level: Swiss-Prot protein existence level 1. Binding protein with a strong affinity to the bleomycin family of antibiotics. Binds to CL990; an antimitotic-antibiotic compound. From Klebsiella pneumoniae.
   7063..7437    -  CDS            BleoR: antibiotic-binding protein; Sh ble from Streptoalloteichus hindustanus; confers resistance to bleomycin, phleomycin, and Zeocin™
   7456..7503    -  promoter       EM7 promoter: synthetic bacterial promoter&nbsp
   7551..7880    -  promoter       SV40 promoter: SV40 enhancer and early promoter
   7894..8322    -  rep_origin     f1 ori (sequence partly withheld): f1 bacteriophage origin of replication; arrow indicates direction of (+) strand synthesis
   8343..8364    -  promoter       SV40 promoter (fragment): SV40 enhancer and early promoter
   8368..8592    -  polyA_signal   bGH poly(A) signal: bovine growth hormone polyadenylation signal
   8615..8795    -  LTR            5' LTR (truncated): truncated 5' long terminal repeat (LTR) from HIV-1
   8802..9383    -  CDS            nef (fragment): NEF_HV1H2 - Experimental evidence at protein level: Swiss-Prot protein existence level 1. Extracellular Nef protein targets CD4(+) T-lymphocytes for apoptosis by interacting with CXCR4 surface receptors. From Human immunodeficiency virus type 1 group M subtype B (isolate HXB2) (HIV-1).
   9320..9908    -  misc_feature   WPRE: woodchuck hepatitis virus posttranscriptional regulatory element
   9908..9931    -  misc_feature   MCS (fragment): pBluescript multiple cloning site
   9935..10654   -  CDS            EGFP: the original enhanced GFP (Yang et al., 1996) mammalian codon-optimized
  10655..5       -  misc_feature   IRES2 (across the origin): internal ribosome entry site (IRES) of the encephalomyocarditis virus (EMCV)
>Addgene plasmid #183456 | pFUGW-shRIIα-RIIαWT-IRES-EGFP | addgene full sequence | sequence record 360363 | Addgene NGS Result
AGGGGCGGATCCGAGCTA
[1203 nt withheld, positions 19-1221]
GGTGGAATTCGAAGCTTGCTAGCCCAGCAGCCCGCTACTCACCAAGTGACGATCACAGCGATCCACAAAC
AAGAACCGCGACCCAAATCCCGGCTGCGACGGAACTAGCTGTGCCACACCCGGCGCGTCCTTATATAATC
ATCGGCGTTCACCGCCCCACGGAGATCCCTCCGCAGAATCGCCGAGAAGGGACTACTTTTCCTCGCCTGT
TCCGCTCTCTGGAAAGAAAACCAGTGCCCTAGAGTCACCCAAGTCCCGTCCTAAAATGTCCTTCTGCTGA
TACTGGGGTTCTAAGGCCGAGTCTTATGAGCAGCGGGCCGCTGTCCTGAGCGTCCGGGCGGAAGGATCAG
GACGCTCGCTGCGCCCTTCGTCTGACGTGGCAGCGCTCGCCGTGAGGAGGGGGGCGCCCGCGGGAGGCGC
CAAAACCCGGCGCGGAGGCCAGATCTGGAGCCGACACGGGTTAATTAAGAACGCTGACGTCATCAACCCG
CTCCAAGGAATCGCGGGCCCAGTGTCACTAGGCGGGAACACCCAGCGCGCGTGCGCCCTGGCAGGAAGAT
GGCTGTGAGGGACAGGGGAGTGGCGCCCTGCAATATTTGCATGTCGCTATGTGTTCTGGGAAATCACCAT
AAACGTGAAATGTCTTTGGATTTGGGAATCTTATAAGTTCTGTATGAGACCACTCTTTCCCGCCAGGAAT
CAGACTCGTTCATTCAAGAGATGAACGAGTCTGATTCCTGGCTTTTTTGTCTAGAGATCTAAGGGCGAAT
TCTTTCGGATCCTTTCTTAATTAACCAAACTGGATCTCTGCTGTCCCTGTAATAAACCCGAAAATTTTGA
ATTTTTGTAATTTGTTTTTGTAATTCTTTAGTTTGTATGTCTGTTGCTATTATGTCTACTATTCTTTCCC
CTGCACTGTACCCCCCAATCCCCCCTTTTCTTTTAAAATTGTGGATGAATACTGCCATTTGTCTGCAGAA
TTGGCGCACGCAGTGCCGATCCGTTCACTAATCGAATGGATCTGTCTCTGTCTCTCTCTCCACCTTCTTC
TTCTATTCCTTCGGGCCTGTCGGGTCCCCTCGGGGTTGGGAGGTGGGTCTGAAACGATAATGGTGAATAT
CCCTGCCTAACTCTATTCACTATAGAAAGTACAGCAAAAACTATTCTTAAACCTACCAAGCCTCCTACTA
TCATTATGAATAATTTTATATACCACAGCCAATTTGTTATGTTAAACCAATTCCACAAACTTGCCCATTT
ATCTAATTCCAATAATTCTTGTTCATTCTTTTCTTGCTGGTTTTGCGATTCTTCAATTAAGGAGTGTATT
AAGCTTGTGTAATTGTTAATTTCTCTGTCCCACTCCATCCAGGTCGTGTGATTCCAAATCTGTTCCAGAG
ATTTATTACTCCAACTAGCATTCCAAGGCACAGCAGTGGTGCAAATGAGTTTTCCAGAGCAACCCCAAAT
CCCCAGGAGCTGTTGATCCTTTAGGTATCTTTCCACAGCCAGGATTCTTGCCTGGAGCTGCTTGATGCCC
CAGACTGTGAGTTGCAACAGATGCTGTTGCGCCTCAATAGCCCTCAGCAAATTGTTCTGCTGCTGCACTA
TACCAGACAATAATTGTCTGGCCTGTACCGTCAGCGTCATTGACGCTGCGCCCATAGTGCTTCCTGCTGC
TCCCAAGAACCCAAGGAACAAAGCTCCTATTCCCACTGCTCTTTTTTCTCTCTGCACCACTCTTCTCTTT
GCCTTGGTGGGTGCTACTCCTAATGGTTCAATTTTTACTACTTTATATTTATATAATTCACTTCTCCAAT
TGTCCCTCATATCTCCTCCTCCAGGTCTGAAGATCAGCGGCCGCTTGCTGTGCGGTGGTCTTACTTTTGT
TTTGCTCTTCCTCTATCTTGTCTAAAGCTTCCTTGGTGTCTTTTATCTCTATCCTTTGATGCACACAATA
GAGGGTTGCTACTGTATTATATAATGATCTAAGTTCTTCTGATCCTGTCTGAAGGGATGGTTGTAGCTGT
CCCAGTATTTGTCTACAGCCTTCTGATGTTTCTAACAGGCCAGGATTAACTGCGAATCGTTCTAGCTCCC
TGCTTGCCCATACTATATGTTTTAATTTATATTTTTTCTTTCCCCCTGGCCTTAACCGAATTTTTTCCCA
TCGCGATCTAATTCTCCCCCGCTTAATACTGACGCTCTCGCACCCATCTCTCTCCTTCTAGCCTCCGCTA
GTCAAAATTTTTGGCGTACTCACCAGTCGCCGCCCCTCGCCTCTTGCCGTGCGCGCTTCAGCAAGCCGAG
TCCTGCGTCGAGAGAGCTCCTCTGGTTTCCCTTTCGCTTTCAAGTCCCTGTTCGGGCGCCACTGCTAGAG
ATTTTCCACACTGACTAAAAGGGTCTGAGGGATCTCTAGTTACCAGAGTCACACAACAGACGGGCACACA
CTACTTGAAGCACTCAAGGCAAGCTTTATTGAGGCTTAAGCAGTGGGTTCCCTAGTTAGCCAGAGAGCTC
CCAGGCTCAGATCTGGTCTAACCAGAGAGACCCAGTACAGGCAAAACGCGCTGCTTATATAGACCTCCCA
CCGTACACGCCTACCGCCCATTTGCGTCAATGGGGCGGAGTTGTTACGACATTTTGGAAAGTCCCGTTGA
TTTTGGTGCCAAAACAAACTCCCATTGACGTCAATGGGGTGGAGACTTGGAAATCCCCGTGAGTCAAACC
GCTATCCACGCCCATTGATGTACTGCCAAAACCGCATCACCATGGTAATAGCGATGACTAATACGTAGAT
GTACTGCCAAGTAGGAAAGTCCCATAAGGTCATGTACTGGGCATAATGCCAGGCGGGCCATTTACCGTCA
TTGACGTCAATAGGGGGCGTACTTGGCATATGATACACTTGATGTACTGCCAAGTGGGCAGTTTACCGTA
AATACTCCACCCATTGACGTCAATGGAAAGTCCCTATTGGCGTTACTATGGGAACATACGTCATTATTGA
CGTCAATGGGCGGGGGTCGTTGGGCGGTCAGCCAGGCGGGCCATTTACCGTAAGTTATGTAACGCGGAAC
TCCATATATGGGCTATGAACTAATGACCCCGTAATTGATTACTATTAATAACTAGTCAATAATCAATGTC
AACGCGTATATCTGGCCCGTACATCGCGAAGCAGCGCAAAACGCCTAACCCTAAGCAGATTCTTCATGCA
ATTGTCGGTCAAGCCTTGCCTTGTTGTAGCTTAAATTTTGCTCGCGCACTACTCAGCGACCTCCAACACA
CAAGCAGGGAGCAGATACTGGCTTAACTATGCGGCATCAGAGCAGATTGTACTGAGAGTGCACCATAGGG
GATCGGGAGATCTCCCGATCCGTCGACGTCAGGTGGCACTTTTCGGGGAAATGTGCGCGGAACCCCTATT
TGTTTATTTTTCTAAATACATTCAAATATGTATCCGCTCATGAGACAATAACCCTGATAAATGCTTCAAT
AATATTGAAAAAGGAAGAGTATGAGTATTCAACATTTCCGTGTCGCCCTTATTCCCTTTTTTGCGGCATT
TTGCCTTCCTGTTTTTGCTCACCCAGAAACGCTGGTGAAAGTAAAAGATGCTGAAGATCAGTTGGGTGCA
CGAGTGGGTTACATCGAACTGGATCTCAACAGCGGTAAGATCCTTGAGAGTTTTCGCCCCGAAGAACGTT
TTCCAATGATGAGCACTTTTAAAGTTCTGCTATGTGGCGCGGTATTATCCCGTATTGACGCCGGGCAAGA
GCAACTCGGTCGCCGCATACACTATTCTCAGAATGACTTGGTTGAGTACTCACCAGTCACAGAAAAGCAT
CTTACGGATGGCATGACAGTAAGAGAATTATGCAGTGCTGCCATAACCATGAGTGATAACACTGCGGCCA
ACTTACTTCTGACAACGATCGGAGGACCGAAGGAGCTAACCGCTTTTTTGCACAACATGGGGGATCATGT
AACTCGCCTTGATCGTTGGGAACCGGAGCTGAATGAAGCCATACCAAACGACGAGCGTGACACCACGATG
CCTGTAGCAATGGCAACAACGTTGCGCAAACTATTAACTGGCGAACTACTTACTCTAGCTTCCCGGCAAC
AATTAATAGACTGGATGGAGGCGGATAAAGTTGCAGGACCACTTCTGCGCTCGGCCCTTCCGGCTGGCTG
GTTTATTGCTGATAAATCTGGAGCCGGTGAGCGTGGGTCTCGCGGTATCATTGCAGCACTGGGGCCAGAT
GGTAAGCCCTCCCGTATCGTAGTTATCTACACGACGGGGAGTCAGGCAACTATGGATGAACGAAATAGAC
AGATCGCTGAGATAGGTGCCTCACTGATTAAGCATTGGTAACTGTCAGACCAAGTTTACTCATATATACT
TTAGATTGATTTAAAACTTCATTTTTAATTTAAAAGGATCTAGGTGAAGATCCTTTTTGATAATCTCATG
ACCAAAATCCCTTAACGTGAGTTTTCGTTCCACTGAGCGTCAGACCCCGTAGAAAAGATCAAAGGATCTT
CTTGAGATCCTTTTTTTCTGCGCGTAATCTGCTGCTTGCAAACAAAAAAACCACCGCTACCAGCGGTGGT
TTGTTTGCCGGATCAAGAGCTACCAACTCTTTTTCCGAAGGTAACTGGCTTCAGCAGAGCGCAGATACCA
AATACTGTTCTTCTAGTGTAGCCGTAGTTAGGCCACCACTTCAAGAACTCTGTAGCACCGCCTACATACC
TCGCTCTGCTAATCCTGTTACCAGTGGCTGCTGCCAGTGGCGATAAGTCGTGTCTTACCGGGTTGGACTC
AAGACGATAGTTACCGGATAAGGCGCAGCGGTCGGGCTGAACGGGGGGTTCGTGCACACAGCCCAGCTTG
GAGCGAACGACCTACACCGAACTGAGATACCTACAGCGTGAGCTATGAGAAAGCGCCACGCTTCCCGAAG
GGAGAAAGGCGGACAGGTATCCGGTAAGCGGCAGGGTCGGAACAGGAGAGCGCACGAGGGAGCTTCCAGG
GGGAAACGCCTGGTATCTTTATAGTCCTGTCGGGTTTCGCCACCTCTGACTTGAGCGTCGATTTTTGTGA
TGCTCGTCAGGGGGGCGGAGCCTATGGAAAAACGCCAGCAACGCGGCCTTTTTACGGTTCCTGGCCTTTT
GCTGGCCTTTTGCTCACATGTTCTTTCCTGCGTTATCCCCTGATTCTGTGGATAACCGTATTACCGCCTT
TGAGTGAGCTGATACCGCTCGCCGCAGCCGAACGACCGAGCGCAGCGAGTCAGTGAGCGAGGAAGCGGAA
GAGCGCCCAATACGCAAACCGCCTCTCCCCGCGCGTTGGCCGATTCATTAATGCAGCTGGCACGACAGGT
TTCCCGACTGGAAAGCGGGCAGTGAGCGCAACGCAATTAATGTGAGTTAGCTCACTCATTAGGCACCCCA
GGCTTTACACTTTATGCTTCCGGCTCGTATGTTGTGTGGAATTGTGAGCGGATAACAATTTCACACAGGA
AACAGCTATGACCATGATTACGCCAAGCTCTAGCTAGAGGTCGACGGTATACAGACATGATAAGATACAT
TGATGAGTTTGGACAAACCACAACTAGAATGCAGTGAAAAAAATGCTTTATTTGTGAAATTTGTGATGCT
ATTGCTTTATTTGTAACCATTATAAGCTGCAATAAACAAGTTGGGGTGGGCGAAGAACTCCAGCATGAGA
TCCCCGCGCTGGAGGATCATCCAGCCGGCGTCCCGGAAAACGATTCCGAAGCCCAACCTTTCATAGAAGG
CGGCGGTGGAATCGAAATCTCGTAGCACGTGTCAGTCCTGCTCCTCGGCCACGAAGTGCACGCAGTTGCC
GGCCGGGTCGCGCAGGGCGAACTCCCGCCCCCACGGCTGCTCGCCGATCTCGGTCATGGCCGGCCCGGAG
GCGTCCCGGAAGTTCGTGGACACGACCTCCGACCACTCGGCGTACAGCTCGTCCAGGCCGCGCACCCACA
CCCAGGCCAGGGTGTTGTCCGGCACCACCTGGTCCTGGACCGCGCTGATGAACAGGGTCACGTCGTCCCG
GACCACACCGGCGAAGTCGTCCTCCACGAAGTCCCGGGAGAACCCGAGCCGGTCGGTCCAGAACTCGACC
GCTCCGGCGACGTCGCGCGCGGTGAGCACCGGAACGGCACTGGTCAACTTGGCCATGGTTTAGTTCCTCA
CCTTGTCGTATTATACTATGCCGATATACTATGCCGATGATTAATTGTCAACACGTGCTGATCAGATCCG
AAAATGGATATACAAGCTCCCGGGAGCTTTTTGCAAAAGCCTAGGCCTCCAAAAAAGCCTCCTCACTACT
TCTGGAATAGCTCAGAGGCAGAGGCGGCCTCGGCCTCTGCATAAATAAAAAAAATTAGTCAGCCATGGGG
CGGAGAATGGGCGGAACTGGGCGGAGTTAGGGGCGGGATGGGCGGAGTTAGGGGCGGGACTATGGTTGCT
GACTAATTGAGATGCATGCTTTGCATACTTCTGCCTGCTGGGGAGCCTGGGGACTTTCCACACCTGGTTG
CTGACTAATTGAGATGCATGCTTTGCATACTTCTGCCTGCTGGGGAGCCTGGGGACTTTCCACACCCTAA
CTGACACACATTCCACAGAATTAATTCGCGTTAAATTTTTGTTAAATCAGCTCATTTTTTAACCAATAGG
CCGAAATCGGCAAAATCCCTTATAAATCAAAAGAATAGACCGAGATAGGGT
[37 nt withheld, positions 7993-8029]
AAAGAACGTGGACTCCAACGTCAAAGG
[49 nt withheld, positions 8057-8105]
T
[91 nt withheld, positions 8107-8197]
G
[124 nt withheld, positions 8199-8322]
GGGGATACCCCCTAGAGCCCCAGCTGGTTCTTTCCGCCTCAGAAGCCATAGAGCCCACCGCATCCCCAGC
ATGCCTGCTATTGTCTTCCCAATCCTCCCCCTTGCTGTCCTGCCCCACCCCACCCCCCAGAATAGAATGA
CACCTACTCAGACAATGCGATGCAATTTCCTCATTTTATTAGGAAAGGACAGTGGGAGTGGCACCTTCCA
GGGTCAAGGAAGGCACGGGGGAGGGGCAAACAACAGATGGCTGGCAACTAGAAGGCACAGTCGAGGCTGA
TCAGCGGGTTTCTGCTAGAGATTTTCCACACTGACTAAAAGGGTCTGAGGGATCTCTAGTTACCAGAGTC
ACACAACAGACGGGCACACACTACTTGAAGCACTCAAGGCAAGCTTTATTGAGGCTTAAGCAGTGGGTTC
CCTAGTTAGCCAGAGAGCTCCCAGGCTCAGATCTGGTCTAACCAGAGAGACCCAGTACAGTCCGGATGCA
GCTCTCGGGCCATGTGATGAAATGCTAGGCGGCTGTCAAACCTCCACTCTAATACTTCTCTCTCCGGGTC
ATCCATCCCATGCAGGCTCACAGGGTGTAACAAGCGGGTGTTCTCTCCTTCATTGGCTTCTTCTACCTTC
TCTTGCTCAACTGGTACTAGCTTGTAGCACCATCCAAAGGTCAGTGGATATCTGATCCCTGGCCCTGGTG
TGTAGTTCTGCCAATCAGGGAAGTAGCCTTGTGTGTGGTAGATCCACAGATCAAGGATATCTTGTCTTCG
TTGGGAGTGAATTAGCCCTTCCAGTCCCCCCTTTTCTTTTAAAAAGTGGCTAAGATCTACAGCTGCCTTG
TAAGTCATTGGTCTTAAAGGTACCTGAGGTGTGACTGGAAAACCCACCTCCTCCTCCTCTTGTGCTTCTA
GCCAGGCACAATCAGCATTGGTAGCTGCTGTATTGCTACTTGTGATTGCTCCATGTTTTTCTAGGTCTCG
AGGTCGACGGTATCGATGCGGGGAGGCGGCCCAAAGGGAGATCCGACTCGTCTGAGGGCGAAGGCGAAGA
CGCGGAAGAGGCCGCAGAGCCGGCAGCAGGCCGCGGGAAGGAAGGTCCGCTGGATTGAGGGCCGAAGGGA
CGTAGCAGAAGGACGTCCCGCGCAGAATCCAGGTGGCAACACAGGCGAGCAGCCAAGGAAAGGACGATGA
TTTCCCCGACAACACCACGGAATTGTCAGTGCCCAACAGCCGAGCCCCTGTCCAGCAGCGGGCAAGGCAG
GCGGCGATGAGTTCCGCCGTGGCAATAGGGAGGGGGAAAGCGAAAGTCCCGGAAAGGAGCTGACAGGTGG
TGGCAATGCCCCAACCAGTGGGGGTTGCGTCAGCAAACACAGTGCACACCACGCCACGTTGCCTGACAAC
GGGCCACAACTCCTCATAAAGAGACAGCAACCAGGATTTATACAAGGAGGAGAAAATGAAAGCCATACGG
GAAGCAATAGCATGATACAAAGGCATTAAAGCAGCGTATCCACATAGCGTAAAAGGAGCAACATAGTTAA
GAATACCAGTCAATCTTTCACAAATTTTGTAATCCAGAGGTTGATTATCGATAAGCTTGATATCGAATTG
CTTTACTTGTACAGCTCGTCCATGCCGAGAGTGATCCCGGCGGCGGTCACGAACTCCAGCAGGACCATGT
GATCGCGCTTCTCGTTGGGGTCTTTGCTCAGGGCGGACTGGGTGCTCAGGTAGTGGTTGTCGGGCAGCAG
CACGGGGCCGTCGCCGATGGGGGTGTTCTGCTGGTAGTGGTCGGCGAGCTGCACGCTGCCGTCCTCGATG
TTGTGGCGGATCTTGAAGTTCACCTTGATGCCGTTCTTCTGCTTGTCGGCCATGATATAGACGTTGTGGC
TGTTGTAGTTGTACTCCAGCTTGTGCCCCAGGATGTTGCCGTCCTCCTTGAAGTCGATGCCCTTCAGCTC
GATGCGGTTCACCAGGGTGTCGCCCTCGAACTTCACCTCGGCGCGGGTCTTGTAGTTGCCGTCGTCCTTG
AAGAAGATGGTGCGCTCCTGGACGTAGCCTTCGGGCATGGCGGACTTGAAGAAGTCGTGCTGCTTCATGT
GGTCGGGGTAGCGGCTGAAGCACTGCACGCCGTAGGTCAGGGTGGTCACGAGGGTGGGCCAGGGCACGGG
CAGCTTGCCGGTGGTGCAGATGAACTTCAGGGTCAGCTTGCCGTAGGTGGCATCGCCCTCGCCCTCGCCG
GACACGCTGAACTTGTGGCCGTTTACGTCGCCGTCCAGCTCGACCAGGATGGGCACCACCCCGGTGAACA
GCTCCTCGCCCTTGCTCACCATGGTTGTGGCCATATTATCATCGTGTTTTTCAAAGGAAAACCACGTCCC
CGTGGTTCGGGGGGCCTAGACGTTTTTTTAACCTCGACTAAACACATGTAAAGCATGTGTACCGAGGCCC
CAGATCAGATCCCATACAATGGGGTACCTTCTGGGCATCCTTCAGCCCCTTGTTGAATACGCTTGAGGAG
AGCCATTTGACTCTTTCCACAACTATCCAACTCACAACGTGGCACTGGGGTTGTGCCGCCTTTGCAGGTG
TATCTTATACACGTGGCTTTTGGCCGCAGAGGCACCTGTCGCCAGGTGGGGGGTTCCGCTGCCTGCAAAG
GGTCGCTACAGACGTTGTTTGTCTTCAAGAAGCTTCCAGAGGAACTGCTTCCTTCACGACATTCAACAGA
CCTTGCATTCCTTTGGCGAGAGGGGAAAGACCCCTAGGAATGCTCGTCAAGAAGACAGGGCCAGGTTTCC
GGGCCCTCACATTGCCAAAAGACGGCAATATGGTGGAAAATAACATATAGACAAACGCACACCGGCCTTA
TTCCAAGCGGCTTCGGCCAGTAACGTTAGGGGGGGGGGAGGGAG
