>Addgene plasmid #183456 | pFUGW-shRIIα-RIIαWT-IRES-EGFP | depositor partial sequence | sequence record 355638 | RIIαWT-IRES-EGFP
[1203 nt withheld, positions 1-1203]
TAGCTCGGATCCGCCCCTCTCCCTCCCCCCCCCCTAACGTTACTGGCCGAAGCCGCTTGGAATAAGGCCG
GTGTGCGTTTGTCTATATGTTATTTTCCACCATATTGCCGTCTTTTGGCAATGTGAGGGCCCGGAAACCT
GGCCCTGTCTTCTTGACGAGCATTCCTAGGGGTCTTTCCCCTCTCGCCAAAGGAATGCAAGGTCTGTTGA
ATGTCGTGAAGGAAGCAGTTCCTCTGGAAGCTTCTTGAAGACAAACAACGTCTGTAGCGACCCTTTGCAG
GCAGCGGAACCCCCCACCTGGCGACAGGTGCCTCTGCGGCCAAAAGCCACGTGTATAAGATACACCTGCA
AAGGCGGCACAACCCCAGTGCCACGTTGTGAGTTGGATAGTTGTGGAAAGAGTCAAATGGCTCTCCTCAA
GCGTATTCAACAAGGGGCTGAAGGATGCCCAGAAGGTACCCCATTGTATGGGATCTGATCTGGGGCCTCG
GTACACATGCTTTACATGTGTTTAGTCGAGGTTAAAAAAACGTCTAGGCCCCCCGAACCACGGGGACGTG
GTTTTCCTTTGAAAAACACGATGATAATATGGCCACAACCATGGTGAGCAAGGGCGAGGAGCTGTTCACC
GGGGTGGTGCCCATCCTGGTCGAGCTGGACGGCGACGTAAACGGCCACAAGTTCAGCGTGTCCGGCGAGG
GCGAGGGCGATGCCACCTACGGCAAGCTGACCCTGAAGTTCATCTGCACCACCGGCAAGCTGCCCGTGCC
CTGGCCCACCCTCGTGACCACCCTGACCTACGGCGTGCAGTGCTTCAGCCGCTACCCCGACCACATGAAG
CAGCACGACTTCTTCAAGTCCGCCATGCCCGAAGGCTACGTCCAGGAGCGCACCATCTTCTTCAAGGACG
ACGGCAACTACAAGACCCGCGCCGAGGTGAAGTTCGAGGGCGACACCCTGGTGAACCGCATCGAGCTGAA
GGGCATCGACTTCAAGGAGGACGGCAACATCCTGGGGCACAAGCTGGAGTACAACTACAACAGCCACAAC
GTCTATATCATGGCCGACAAGCAGAAGAACGGCATCAAGGTGAACTTCAAGATCCGCCACAACATCGAGG
ACGGCAGCGTGCAGCTCGCCGACCACTACCAGCAGAACACCCCCATCGGCGACGGCCCCGTGCTGCTGCC
CGACAACCACTACCTGAGCACCCAGTCCGCCCTGAGCAAAGACCCCAACGAGAAGCGCGATCACATGGTC
CTGCTGGAGTTCGTGACCGCCGCCGGGATCACTCTCGGCATGGACGAGCTGTACAAG
